LOCUS       Exported 9383 bp ds-DNA circular SYN 13-MAY-2021
DEFINITION  synthetic circular DNA
ACCESSION   .
VERSION     .
KEYWORDS    pEMB018 / LRRK2_BC_1500_2148
SOURCE      synthetic DNA construct
  ORGANISM  synthetic DNA construct
REFERENCE   1 (bases 1 to 9383)
  AUTHORS   MJFF
  TITLE     Michael J Fox Foundation plasmids
  JOURNAL   Unpublished
REFERENCE   2 (bases 1 to 9383)
  AUTHORS   .
  TITLE     Direct Submission
  JOURNAL   Exported May 13, 2021 from SnapGene Server 1.1.58
            http://www.snapgene.com
FEATURES             Location/Qualifiers
     source          1..9383
                     /organism="synthetic DNA construct"
                     /mol_type="other DNA"
     misc_recomb     329..1156
                     /label=baculovirus recombination region (lef2/ORF603)
                     /note="contains ORF603 and part of lef2"
     CDS             329..453
                     /codon_start=3
                     /product="baculovirus late expression factor 2"
                     /label=lef2
                     /translation="HLLIKSQDVYKPPNCQKMKTVDKLCPFAGNCKGLNPICNY"
     CDS             complement(491..1096)
                     /codon_start=1
                     /product="baculovirus ORF603 protein"
                     /label=ORF603
                     /translation="MAVIFNNKQLLADNSIEKGGELFLFNGSYNILESYVNPVLLKNGV
                     IELEEAAYYAGNILYKTDDPKFIDYINLIIKATHSEELPENSTVVNYRKTMRSGTIHPI
                     KKDIYIYDNKKFTLYDRYIYGYDNNYVNFYEEKNEKEKEYEEEDDKASSLCENKIILSQ
                     INCESFENDFKYYLSDYNYAFSIIDNTTNVLVAFGLYR"
     CDS             complement(1167..2978)
                     /codon_start=1
                     /gene="uidA (or gusA) from E. coli"
                     /product="beta-glucuronidase"
                     /label=GUS
                     /translation="MVRPVETPTREIKKLDGLWAFSLDRENCGIDQRWWESALQESRAI
                     AVPGSFNDQFADADIRNYAGNVWYQREVFIPKGWAGQRIVLRFDAVTHYGKVWVNNQEV
                     MEHQGGYTPFEADVTPYVIAGKSVRITVCVNNELNWQTIPPGMVITDENGKKKQSYFHD
                     FFNYAGIHRSVMLYTTPNTWVDDITVVTHVAQDCNHASVDWQVVANGDVSVELRDADQQ
                     VVATGQGTSGTLQVVNPHLWQPGEGYLYELCVTAKSQTECDIYPLRVGIRSVAVKGQQF
                     LINHKPFYFTGFGRHEDADLRGKGFDNVLMVHDHALMDWIGANSYRTSHYPYAEEMLDW
                     ADEHGIVVIDETAAVGFSLSLGIGFEAGNKPKELYSEEAVNGETQQAHLQAIKELIARD
                     KNHPSVVMWSIANEPDTRPQGAREYFAPLAEATRKLDPTRPITCVNVMFCDAHTDTISD
                     LFDVLCLNRYYGWYVQSGDLETAEKVLEKELLAWQEKLHQPIIITEYGVDTLAGLHSMY
                     TDMWSEEYQCAWLDMYHRVFDRVSAVVGEQVWNFADFATSQGILRVGGNKKGIFTRDRK
                     PKSAAFLLQKRWTGMNFGEKPQQGGKQ"
     promoter        complement(2987..3302)
                     /gene="Autographa californica p6.9"
                     /label=p6.9 promoter
                     /note="baculovirus late basic protein promoter"
     promoter        3317..3408
                     /gene="polh from Autographa californica"
                     /label=polyhedrin promoter
                     /note="promoter for the baculovirus polyhedrin gene"
     primer_bind     3333..3350
                     /label=Polyhedrin-F
                     /note="Polyhedrin promoter, forward primer"
     CDS             3421..3444
                     /codon_start=1
                     /product="8xHis affinity tag"
                     /label=8xHis
                     /translation="HHHHHHHH"
     CDS             3445..3462
                     /codon_start=1
                     /product="thrombin recognition and cleavage site"
                     /label=thrombin site
                     /translation="LVPRGS"
     CDS             5433..5450
                     /codon_start=1
                     /product="6xHis affinity tag"
                     /label=6xHis
                     /translation="HHHHHH"
     misc_recomb     5487..6844
                     /label=baculovirus recombination region (ORF1629)
                     /note="contains part of ORF1629"
     CDS             complement(5503..6844)
                     /codon_start=2
                     /product="baculovirus capsid-associated protein"
                     /label=ORF1629
                     /note="required for viral replication"
                     /translation="PSLRQSLYNTIAYIERLLNIGTVNDSEITMLIADFYDLYSNYNIE
                     LPPPQALPRSRRPSVVQPAAPAPVPTIVREQTKPEQIIPAAPPPPPSPVPNIPAPPPPP
                     PPSMSELPPAPPMPTEPQPAAPLDDRQQLLEAIRNEKNRTRLRPVKPKTAPETSTIVEV
                     PTVLPKETFEPKPPSASPPPPPPPPPPPAPPAPPPMVDLSSAPPPPPLVDLPSEMLPPP
                     APSLSNVLSELKSGTVRLKPAQKRPQSEIIPKSSTTNLIADVLADTINRRRVAMAKSSS
                     EATSNDEGWDDDDNRPNKANTPDVKYVQALFNVFTSSQLYTNDSDERNTKAHNILNDVE
                     PLLQNKTQTNIDKARLLLQDLASFVALSENPLDSPAIGSEKQPLFETNRNLFYKSIEDL
                     IFKFRYKDAENHLIFALTYHPKDYKFNELLKYVQQLSVNQQRTESSA"
     primer_bind     complement(6936..6953)
                     /label=L4440
                     /note="L4440 vector, forward primer"
     rep_origin      complement(7107..7695)
                     /direction=LEFT
                     /label=ori
                     /note="high-copy-number ColE1/pMB1/pBR322/pUC origin of
                     replication"
     primer_bind     complement(7187..7206)
                     /label=pBR322ori-F
                     /note="pBR322 origin, forward primer"
     CDS             complement(7866..8726)
                     /codon_start=1
                     /gene="bla"
                     /product="beta-lactamase"
                     /label=AmpR
                     /note="confers resistance to ampicillin, carbenicillin, and
                     related antibiotics"
                     /translation="MSIQHFRVALIPFFAAFCLPVFAHPETLVKVKDAEDQLGARVGYI
                     ELDLNSGKILESFRPEERFPMMSTFKVLLCGAVLSRIDAGQEQLGRRIHYSQNDLVEYS
                     PVTEKHLTDGMTVRELCSAAITMSDNTAANLLLTTIGGPKELTAFLHNMGDHVTRLDRW
                     EPELNEAIPNDERDTTMPVAMATTLRKLLTGELLTLASRQQLIDWMEADKVAGPLLRSA
                     LPAGWFIADKSGAGERGSRGIIAALGPDGKPSRIVVIYTTGSQATMDERNRQIAEIGAS
                     LIKHW"
     primer_bind     8489..8508
                     /label=Amp-R
                     /note="Ampicillin resistance gene, reverse primer"
     promoter        complement(8727..8831)
                     /gene="bla"
                     /label=AmpR promoter
     rep_origin      8858..9313
                     /direction=RIGHT
                     /label=f1 ori
                     /note="f1 bacteriophage origin of replication; arrow
                     indicates direction of (+) strand synthesis"
     primer_bind     complement(8945..8964)
                     /label=F1ori-R
                     /note="F1 origin, reverse primer"
     primer_bind     9155..9176
                     /label=F1ori-F
                     /note="F1 origin, forward primer"
ORIGIN
        1 ggaacggctc cgcccactat taatgaaatt aaaaattcca attttaaaaa acgcagcaag
       61 agaaacattt gtatgaaaga atgcgtagaa ggaaagaaaa atgtcgtcga catgctgaac
      121 aacaagatta atatgcctcc gtgtataaaa aaaatattga acgatttgaa agaaaacaat
      181 gtaccgcgcg gcggtatgta caggaagagg tttatactaa actgttacat tgcaaacgtg
      241 gtttcgtgtg ccaagtgtga aaaccgatgt ttaatcaagg ctctgacgca tttctacaac
      301 cacgactcca agtgtgtggg tgaagtcatg catcttttaa tcaaatccca agatgtgtat
      361 aaaccaccaa actgccaaaa aatgaaaact gtcgacaagc tctgtccgtt tgctggcaac
      421 tgcaagggtc tcaatcctat ttgtaattat tgaataataa aacaattata aatgctaaat
      481 ttgtttttta ttaacgatac aaaccaaacg caacaagaac atttgtagta ttatctataa
      541 ttgaaaacgc gtagttataa tcgctgaggt aatatttaaa atcattttca aatgattcac
      601 agttaatttg cgacaatata attttatttt cacataaact agacgccttg tcgtcttctt
      661 cttcgtattc cttctctttt tcatttttct cttcataaaa attaacatag ttattatcgt
      721 atccatatat gtatctatcg tatagagtaa attttttgtt gtcataaata tatatgtctt
      781 ttttaatggg gtgtatagta ccgctgcgca tagtttttct gtaatttaca acagtgctat
      841 tttctggtag ttcttcggag tgtgttgctt taattattaa atttatataa tcaatgaatt
      901 tgggatcgtc ggttttgtac aatatgttgc cggcatagta cgcagcttct tctagttcaa
      961 ttacaccatt ttttagcagc accggattaa cataactttc caaaatgttg tacgaaccgt
     1021 taaacaaaaa cagttcacct cccttttcta tactattgtc tgcgagcagt tgtttgttgt
     1081 taaaaataac agccattgta atgagacgca caaactaata tcacaaactg gaaatgtcta
     1141 tcaatatata gttgctgatc agatcctcat tgtttgcctc cctgctgcgg tttttcaccg
     1201 aagttcatgc cagtccagcg tttttgcagc agaaaagccg ccgacttcgg tttgcggtcg
     1261 cgagtgaaga tccctttctt gttaccgcca acgcgcaata tgccttgcga ggtcgcaaaa
     1321 tcggcgaaat tccatacctg ttcaccgacg acggcgctga cgcgatcaaa gacgcggtga
     1381 tacatatcca gccatgcaca ctgatactct tcactccaca tgtcggtgta cattgagtgc
     1441 agcccggcta acgtatccac gccgtattcg gtgatgataa tcggctgatg cagtttctcc
     1501 tgccaggcca gaagttcttt ttccagtacc ttctctgccg tttccaaatc gccgctttgg
     1561 acataccatc cgtaataacg gttcaggcac agcacatcaa agagatcgct gatggtatcg
     1621 gtgtgagcgt cgcagaacat tacattgacg caggtgatcg gacgcgtcgg gtcgagttta
     1681 cgcgttgctt ccgccagtgg cgcgaaatat tcccgtgcac cttgcggacg ggtatccggt
     1741 tcgttggcaa tactccacat caccacgctt gggtggtttt tgtcacgcgc tatcagctct
     1801 ttaatcgcct gtaagtgcgc ttgctgagtt tccccgttga ctgcctcttc gctgtacagt
     1861 tctttcggct tgttgcccgc ttcgaaacca atgcctaaag agagcgaaaa gccgacagca
     1921 gcagtttcat caatcaccac gatgccatgt tcatctgccc agtcgagcat ctcttcagcg
     1981 taagggtaat gcgaggtacg gtaggagttg gccccaatcc agtccattaa tgcgtggtcg
     2041 tgcaccatca gcacgttatc gaatcctttg ccacgtaagt ccgcatcttc atgacgacca
     2101 aagccagtaa agtagaacgg tttgtggtta atcaggaact gttggccctt cactgccact
     2161 gaccggatgc cgacgcgaag cgggtagata tcacactctg tctggctttt ggctgtgacg
     2221 cacagttcat agagataacc ttcacccggt tgccagaggt gcggattcac cacttgcaaa
     2281 gtcccgctag tgccttgtcc agttgcaacc acctgttgat ccgcatcacg cagttcaacg
     2341 ctgacatcac cattggccac cacctgccag tcaacagacg cgtggttaca gtcttgcgcg
     2401 acatgcgtca ccacggtgat atcgtccacc caggtgttcg gcgtggtgta gagcattacg
     2461 ctgcgatgga ttccggcata gttaaagaaa tcatggaagt aagactgctt tttcttgccg
     2521 ttttcgtcgg taatcaccat tcccggcggg atagtctgcc agttcagttc gttgttcaca
     2581 caaacggtga tacgtacact tttcccggca ataacatacg gcgtgacatc ggcttcaaat
     2641 ggcgtatagc cgccctgatg ctccatcact tcctgattat tgacccacac tttgccgtaa
     2701 tgagtgaccg catcgaaacg cagcacgata cgctggcctg cccaaccttt cggtataaag
     2761 acttcgcgct gataccagac gttgcccgca taattacgaa tatctgcatc ggcgaactga
     2821 tcgttaaaac tgcctggcac agcaattgcc cggctttctt gtaacgcgct ttcccaccaa
     2881 cgctgatcaa ttccacagtt ttcgcgatcc agactgaatg cccacaggcc gtcgagtttt
     2941 ttgatttcac gggttggggt ttctacagga cggaccatat ttataggtgt aatttatgta
     3001 gctgtaattt ttaccttatt aatatttttt acgctttgca ttcgacgact gaactcccaa
     3061 atatatgttt aactcgtctt ggtcgtttga atttttgttg ctgtgtttcc taatattttc
     3121 catcacctta aatatgttat tgtaatcctc aatgttgaac ttgcaattgg acacggcata
     3181 gttttccata gtcgtgtaaa acatggtatt ggctgcattg taatacatcc gactgagcgg
     3241 gtacggatct atgtgtttga gcagcctgtt caaaaactct gcatcgtcgc aaaacggaat
     3301 ttcgtcgaca gatctgatca tggagataat taaaatgata accatctcgc aaataaataa
     3361 gtattttact gttttcgtaa cagttttgta ataaaaaaac ctataaatat aggatctatg
     3421 caccaccatc accaccatca ccacttggtg ccccgcggat ccttacgtaa gaccattatc
     3481 aacgaaagcc tgaacttcaa aattcgcgac cagctggtgg tcggacagct gatccccgac
     3541 tgctacgtgg aacttgagaa gatcatcctg agcgagcgca agaatgtgcc tatcgagttt
     3601 ccagtgatcg atcgcaaacg tctcctccag ctcgtgcgtg agaatcagct gcagctcgac
     3661 gagaacgagc tgcctcatgc tgtgcacttc cttaacgagt caggtgtcct cctgcacttc
     3721 caggacccgg ctctccagct gagtgacctc tatttcgtgg agccaaagtg gctctgtaaa
     3781 attatggctc aaatcctcac tgtcaaggta gagggctgtc caaagcaccc aaagggcatc
     3841 atctcgcgtc gcgacgtgga aaagtttctc tctaagaagc gcaagtttcc caagaactac
     3901 atgagccagt actttaaact gttggagaag ttccagatcg ctctgcctat cggcgaagag
     3961 tacctgttgg ttccttcctc cctgtccgat caccgccccg tgattgagct gcctcactgc
     4021 gagaacagcg agattatcat tcgcctatac gagatgccgt actttccgat gggcttctgg
     4081 tcaaggctca tcaatcgtct gcttgaaatc tccccatata tgctgagcgg tcgtgaacgc
     4141 gctctgaggc caaaccggat gtactggcgc caggggattt acttgaactg gtcccctgag
     4201 gcttattgtc tggtgggctc ggaagtcctg gataaccacc ccgaatcatt cctgaagatc
     4261 accgttcctt cctgccgtaa gggttgcatt ctattgggac aggtggtgga tcatatcgat
     4321 tccctgatgg aggagtggtt ccctggcctg ttggagatcg acatctgtgg cgagggtgag
     4381 accctgctga agaagtgggc actctacagt ttcaatgacg gcgaagaaca ccagaagatt
     4441 ctgctcgacg acctcatgaa gaaggccgag gagggcgacc tgctcgtgaa ccccgaccag
     4501 cctaggctga ccatccccat ctcccagatt gcacccgacc ttatcctcgc tgacctgcct
     4561 cgcaacatca tgctgaacaa tgacgagctg gagtttgaac aagcacccga gttcctgcta
     4621 ggcgacggct ctttcggttc agtttaccgt gctgcttacg agggtgaaga ggttgccgtg
     4681 aagattttta acaagcacac ttcgctccgt ctgctgcgtc aggagcttgt ggttctctgc
     4741 cacctgcacc acccttccct gatctccctg ctggccgccg gcattaggcc tcgcatgcta
     4801 gtgatggaac tggccagtaa gggttcattg gaccgcctgc tgcagcagga caaggctagc
     4861 ctgacccgta cgctccagca ccgtatcgcc ctgcatgtgg ccgacggact gcgctacttg
     4921 cacagtgcca tgatcattta tcgcgatctg aagcctcata atgttcttct gttcacgctc
     4981 tacccaaacg cagctatcat tgccaaaatt gccgattacg gcatagccca gtactgctgt
     5041 cgtatgggta tcaagactag cgagggtaca cctgggttcc gcgctcccga agtcgcacgc
     5101 gggaacgtga tctacaacca gcaggccgac gtgtactcgt ttggcctgct cctgtatgac
     5161 attctcacta ccggaggccg gattgtggag ggcctgaaat ttcccaacga gttcgacgag
     5221 ctggagatcc agggcaagct gcctgacccc gtgaaggagt acggttgtgc accctggcct
     5281 atggtggaga agctcattaa gcagtgtctg aaggagaacc ctcaggaacg ccccacaagc
     5341 gcccaggtgt tcgacattct aaactctgca gagttagtgt gtctgactag gcgtatctta
     5401 ctcccgaagt aaagcttgcg gccgcactcg agcaccacca ccaccaccac taacctaggt
     5461 agctgagcgc atgcaagctg atccgggtta ttagtacatt tattaagcgc tagattctgt
     5521 gcgttgttga tttacagaca attgttgtac gtattttaat aattcattaa atttataatc
     5581 tttagggtgg tatgttagag cgaaaatcaa atgattttca gcgtctttat atctgaattt
     5641 aaatattaaa tcctcaatag atttgtaaaa taggtttcga ttagtttcaa acaagggttg
     5701 tttttccgaa ccgatggctg gactatctaa tggattttcg ctcaacgcca caaaacttgc
     5761 caaatcttgt agcagcaatc tagctttgtc gatattcgtt tgtgttttgt tttgtaataa
     5821 aggttcgacg tcgttcaaaa tattatgcgc ttttgtattt ctttcatcac tgtcgttagt
     5881 gtacaattga ctcgacgtaa acacgttaaa tagagcttgg acatatttaa catcgggcgt
     5941 gttagcttta ttaggccgat tatcgtcgtc gtcccaaccc tcgtcgttag aagttgcttc
     6001 cgaagacgat tttgccatag ccacacgacg cctattaatt gtgtcggcta acacgtccgc
     6061 gatcaaattt gtagttgagc tttttggaat tatttctgat tgcgggcgtt tttgggcggg
     6121 tttcaatcta actgtgcccg attttaattc agacaacacg ttagaaagcg atggtgcagg
     6181 cggtggtaac atttcagacg gcaaatctac taatggcggc ggtggtggag ctgatgataa
     6241 atctaccatc ggtggaggcg caggcggggc tggcggcgga ggcggaggcg gaggtggtgg
     6301 cggtgatgca gacggcggtt taggctcaaa tgtctcttta ggcaacacag tcggcacctc
     6361 aactattgta ctggtttcgg gcgccgtttt tggtttgacc ggtctgagac gagtgcgatt
     6421 tttttcgttt ctaatagctt ccaacaattg ttgtctgtcg tctaaaggtg cagcgggttg
     6481 aggttccgtc ggcattggtg gagcgggcgg caattcagac atcgatggtg gtggtggtgg
     6541 tggaggcgct ggaatgttag gcacgggaga aggtggtggc ggcggtgccg ccggtataat
     6601 ttgttctggt ttagtttgtt cgcgcacgat tgtgggcacc ggcgcaggcg ccgctggctg
     6661 cacaacggaa ggtcgtctgc ttcgaggcag cgcttggggt ggtggcaatt caatattata
     6721 attggaatac aaatcgtaaa aatctgctat aagcattgta atttcgctat cgtttaccgt
     6781 gccgatattt aacaaccgct caatgtaagc aattgtattg taaagagatt gtctcaagct
     6841 cggatcgatc ccgcacgccg ataacaagcc ttttcatttt tactacagca ttgtagtggc
     6901 gagacacttc gctgtcgtcg aggtttaaac gcttcctcgc tcactgactc gctgcgctcg
     6961 gtcgttcggc tgcggcgagc ggtatcagct cactcaaagg cggtaatacg gttatccaca
     7021 gaatcagggg ataacgcagg aaagaacatg tgagcaaaag gccagcaaaa ggccaggaac
     7081 cgtaaaaagg ccgcgttgct ggcgtttttc cataggctcc gcccccctga cgagcatcac
     7141 aaaaatcgac gctcaagtca gaggtggcga aacccgacag gactataaag ataccaggcg
     7201 tttccccctg gaagctccct cgtgcgctct cctgttccga ccctgccgct taccggatac
     7261 ctgtccgcct ttctcccttc gggaagcgtg gcgctttctc atagctcacg ctgtaggtat
     7321 ctcagttcgg tgtaggtcgt tcgctccaag ctgggctgtg tgcacgaacc ccccgttcag
     7381 cccgaccgct gcgccttatc cggtaactat cgtcttgagt ccaacccggt aagacacgac
     7441 ttatcgccac tggcagcagc cactggtaac aggattagca gagcgaggta tgtaggcggt
     7501 gctacagagt tcttgaagtg gtggcctaac tacggctaca ctagaaggac agtatttggt
     7561 atctgcgctc tgctgaagcc agttaccttc ggaaaaagag ttggtagctc ttgatccggc
     7621 aaacaaacca ccgctggtag cggtggtttt tttgtttgca agcagcagat tacgcgcaga
     7681 aaaaaaggat ctcaagaaga tcctttgatc ttttctacgg ggtctgacgc tcagtggaac
     7741 gaaaactcac gttaagggat tttggtcatg agattatcaa aaaggatctt cacctagatc
     7801 cttttaaatt aaaaatgaag ttttaaatca atctaaagta tatatgagta aacttggtct
     7861 gacagttacc aatgcttaat cagtgaggca cctatctcag cgatctgtct atttcgttca
     7921 tccatagttg cctgactccc cgtcgtgtag ataactacga tacgggaggg cttaccatct
     7981 ggccccagtg ctgcaatgat accgcgagac ccacgctcac cggctccaga tttatcagca
     8041 ataaaccagc cagccggaag ggccgagcgc agaagtggtc ctgcaacttt atccgcctcc
     8101 atccagtcta ttaattgttg ccgggaagct agagtaagta gttcgccagt taatagtttg
     8161 cgcaacgttg ttgccattgc tacaggcatc gtggtgtcac gctcgtcgtt tggtatggct
     8221 tcattcagct ccggttccca acgatcaagg cgagttacat gatcccccat gttgtgcaaa
     8281 aaagcggtta gctccttcgg tcctccgatc gttgtcagaa gtaagttggc cgcagtgtta
     8341 tcactcatgg ttatggcagc actgcataat tctcttactg tcatgccatc cgtaagatgc
     8401 ttttctgtga ctggtgagta ctcaaccaag tcattctgag aatagtgtat gcggcgaccg
     8461 agttgctctt gcccggcgtc aatacgggat aataccgcgc cacatagcag aactttaaaa
     8521 gtgctcatca ttggaaaacg ttcttcgggg cgaaaactct caaggatctt accgctgttg
     8581 agatccagtt cgatgtaacc cactcgtgca cccaactgat cttcagcatc ttttactttc
     8641 accagcgttt ctgggtgagc aaaaacagga aggcaaaatg ccgcaaaaaa gggaataagg
     8701 gcgacacgga aatgttgaat actcatactc ttcctttttc aatattattg aagcatttat
     8761 cagggttatt gtctcatgag cggatacata tttgaatgta tttagaaaaa taaacaaata
     8821 ggggttccgc gcacatttcc ccgaaaagtg ccacctgnnn nnnnnnnnnn nnnnnnnnnn
     8881 nnnnnnnnnn nnnnnnnnnn nnnnnnnnnn nnnnnnnnnn nnnnnnnnnn nnnnnnnnnn
     8941 nnnnnnnnnn nnnnnnnnnn nnnnnnnnnn nnnnnnnnnn ncnnnnnnnn nnnnnnnnnn
     9001 nnnnnnnnnn nnnnnnnnnn nnnnnnnnnn nnnnnnnnnn nnnnnnnnnn nnnnnnnnnn
     9061 nnnnnnnnnn nnnannnnnn nnnnnnnnnn nnnnnnnnnn nnnnnnnnnn nnnnnnnnnn
     9121 nnncctttga cgttggagtc cacgttcttt aatagtggac tcttgttcca aactggaaca
     9181 acactcaacc ctatctcggt ctattctttt gatttataag ggattttgcc gatttcggcc
     9241 tattggttaa aaaatgagct gatttaacaa aaatttaacg cgaattttaa caaaatatta
     9301 acgtttacaa tttcccattc gccattcagg ctgcgcaact gttgggaagg gcgatcggtg
     9361 cgggcctctt cgctattacg cca
//
