[The description below was written by a language model from this plasmid's Addgene catalogue record and the feature table of its GenBank file.]
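Description:
pEMB018 / LRRK2_BC_1500_2148 is a 9,383 bp baculovirus transfer plasmid built on the Emerald pEMB018 backbone for producing a fragment of human LRRK2 in insect cells. In bacteria it is maintained through a high-copy ColE1/pUC-type origin and selected with ampicillin via the bla gene. An f1 phage origin is also present. It is not itself infectious. The expression region is flanked by two baculovirus homology arms, one containing ORF603 with part of lef2 and the other containing part of ORF1629. These arms allow homologous recombination with baculoviral DNA at the polyhedrin locus. Because ORF1629 is required for viral replication, this type of arm is commonly used to rescue replication-defective linearised viral DNA, which enriches for recombinant virus.

The payload is wild-type LRRK2 residues 1500–2148, cloned between BamHI and HindIII sites that were destroyed during cloning and driven by the very late polyhedrin (polH) promoter. The catalogue entry lists an N-terminal 6xHis tag. The annotated sequence, however, shows an 8xHis tag followed by a thrombin cleavage site immediately downstream of the promoter, plus a separate 6xHis element at the 3′ end of the unannotated insert region. The protein may therefore carry histidine tags at both ends, with the N-terminal one removable by thrombin, although the record does not confirm that the downstream tag is in frame. The LRRK2 coding sequence itself is not annotated in the feature table. A divergently oriented cassette expresses E. coli beta-glucuronidase (GUS) from the baculovirus p6.9 late promoter, providing a reporter for identifying recombinant virus. The construct is suited to expression and affinity purification of this LRRK2 fragment, a protein linked to Parkinson's disease (PARK8), though the record states no specific application.
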