Addgene plasmid #40513: pEMB018 / LRRK2_BC_1500_2148
Depositing lab: Michael J Fox Foundation MJFF. Depositing organization: Michael J Fox Foundation.
Backbone
  Vector backbone: pEMB018
  Backbone manufacturer: Emerald
  Vector type: Baculovirus
Growth in bacteria
  Bacterial resistance: Ampicillin, 100 μg/mL
  Growth temperature: 37°C
  Growth strain: Top10
  Copy number: High Copy
Gene/Insert
  Gene/Insert name: LRRK2
  Species: H. sapiens (human)
  Mutation: WT; aa1500_2148
  Entrez Gene: LRRK2 (a.k.a. AURA17, DARDARIN, PARK8, RIPK7, ROCO2)
  Promoter: polH
  Tag / fusion protein: 6xHis (N terminal on insert)
  Cloning method: Restriction Enzyme; 5′ cloning site BamHI (destroyed during cloning); 3′ cloning site HindIII (destroyed during cloning)
  Sequencing primers: 5′ DSP2466For:GAATTTCGTCGACAGATC; 3′ DSP2466Rev:AATAACCCGGATCAGCTT
Terms and licenses: Academic/Nonprofit Terms; Industry Terms
How to cite: pEMB018 / LRRK2_BC_1500_2148 was a gift from Michael J Fox Foundation MJFF (Addgene plasmid # 40513 ; http://n2t.net/addgene:40513 ; RRID:Addgene_40513)
