>Addgene plasmid #40513 | pEMB018 / LRRK2_BC_1500_2148 | addgene partial sequence | sequence record 54008 | DSP2466For 5'-GAATTTCGTCGACAGATC-3'
TAAATAAGTATTTTACTGTTTTCGTAACAGTTTTGTAATAAAAAAACCTATAAATATAGGATCTATGCAC
CACCATCACCACCATCACCACTTGGTGCCCCGCGGATCCTTACGTAAGACCATTATCAACGAAAGCCTGA
ACTTCAAAATTCGCGACCAGCTGGTGGTCGGACAGCTGATCCCCGACTGCTACGTGGAACTTGAGAAGAT
CATCCTGAGCGAGCGCAAGAATGTGCCTATCGAGTTTCCAGTGATCGATCGCAAACGTCTCCTCCAGCTC
GTGCGTGAGAATCAGCTGCAGCTCGACGAGAACGAGCTGCCTCATGCTGTGCACTTCCTTAACGAGTCAG
GTGTCCTCCTGCACTTCCAGGACCCGGCTCTCCAGCTGAGTGACCTCTATTTCGTGGAGCCAAAGTGGCT
CTGTAAAATTATGGCTCAAATCCTCACTGTCAAGGTAGAGGGCTGTCCAAAGCACCCAAAGGGCATCATC
TCGCGTCGCGACGTGGAAAAGTTTCTCTCTAAGAAGCGCAAGTTTCCCAAGAACTACATGAGCCAGTACT
TTAAACTGTTGGAGAAGTTCCAGATCGCTCTGCCTATCGGCGAAGAGTACCTGTTGGTTCCTTCCTCCCT
GTCCGATCACCGCCCCGTGATTGAGCTGCCTCACTGCGAGAACAGCGAGATTATCATTCGCCTATACGAG
ATGCCGTACTTTCCGATGGGCTTCTGGTCAAGGCTCATCAATCGTCTGCTTGAAATCTCCCCATATATGC
TGAGCGGTCGTGAACGCGCTCTGAGG
