>Addgene plasmid #40513 | pEMB018 / LRRK2_BC_1500_2148 | addgene partial sequence | sequence record 54009 | DSP2466Rev 5'-AATAACCCGGATCAGCTT-3'
GTGGTGGTGGTGGTGCTCGAGTGCGGCCGCAAGCTTTACTTCGGGAGTAAGATACGCCTAGTCAGACACA
CTAACTCTGCAGAGTTTAGAATGTCGAACACCTGGGCGCTTGTGGGGCGTTCCTGAGGGTTCTCCTTCAG
ACACTGCTTAATGAGCTTCTCCACCATAGGCCAGGGTGCACAACCGTACTCCTTCACGGGGTCAGGCAGC
TTGCCCTGGATCTCCAGCTCGTCGAACTCGTTGGGAAATTTCAGGCCCTCCACAATCCGGCCTCCGGTAG
TGAGAATGTCATACAGGAGCAGGCCAAACGAGTACACGTCGGCCTGCTGGTTGTAGATCACGTTCCCGCG
TGCGACTTCGGGAGCGCGGAACCCAGGTGTACCCTCGCTAGTCTTGATACCCATACGACAGCAGTACTGG
GCTATGCCGTAATCGGCAATTTTGGCAATGATAGCTGCGTTTGGGTAGAGCGTGAACAGAAGAACATTAT
GAGGCTTCAGATCGCGATAAATGATCATGGCACTGTGCAAGTAGCGCAGTCCGTCGGCCACATGCAGGGC
GATACGGTGCTGGAGCGTACGGGTCAGGCTAGCCTTGTCCTGCTGCAGCAGGCGGTCCAATGAACCCTTA
CTGGCCAGTTCCATCACTAGCATGCGAGGCCTAATGCCGGCGGCCAGCAGGGAGATCAGGGAAGGGTGGT
GCAGGTGGCAGAGAACCACAAGCTCCTGACGCAGCAGACGGAGCGAAGTGTGCTTGTTAAAAATCTTCAC
GGCAACCTCTTCACCCTCGTAAGCAGCACGGTAAACTGAACCGAAAGAGCCGTCGCCTAG
